Addgene plasmid #186282: pCMV-3×FLAG-SLC35A1
Purpose: transient expression of N-terminal 3×FLAG tagged SLC35A1 isoform a in mammalian cells
Depositing lab: Somshuvra Mukhopadhyay. Depositing organization: University of Texas at Austin. Publication: A three-pocket model for substrate coordination and selectivity by the nucleotide sugar transporters SLC35A1 and SLC35A2. Li D, Mukhopadhyay S. J Biol Chem. 2021 Sep;297(3):101069. doi: 10.1016/j.jbc.2021.101069. Epub 2021 Aug 10. PubMed 34384782.
Backbone
  Vector backbone: pCMV
  Total vector size (bp): 7262
  Vector type: Mammalian Expression
Growth in bacteria
  Bacterial resistance: Ampicillin, 100 μg/mL
  Growth temperature: 37°C
  Growth strain: DH5alpha
  Copy number: Unknown
Gene/Insert
  Gene/Insert name: SLC35A1
  Species: H. sapiens (human)
  Entrez Gene: SLC35A1 (a.k.a. CDG2F, CMPST, CST, hCST)
  Promoter: CMV
  Tag / fusion protein: 3×FLAG (N terminal on insert)
  Cloning method: Restriction Enzyme; 5′ cloning site HindIII (not destroyed); 3′ cloning site BamHI (not destroyed)
  Sequencing primers: 5′ CGCAAATGGGCGGTAGGCGTG
Terms and licenses: Academic/Nonprofit Terms; Industry Terms: Not Available to Industry
How to cite: pCMV-3×FLAG-SLC35A1 was a gift from Somshuvra Mukhopadhyay (Addgene plasmid # 186282 ; http://n2t.net/addgene:186282 ; RRID:Addgene_186282)
