[The description below was written by a language model from this plasmid's Addgene catalogue record and pLannotate feature annotations shown in this document.]
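Description:
pCMV-3×FLAG-SLC35A1 is a mammalian expression plasmid built on a pCMV backbone for transient production of human SLC35A1 isoform a carrying an N-terminal 3×FLAG epitope. It is propagated in E. coli through a high-copy ColE1/pUC-type origin and selected with ampicillin via a β-lactamase gene under its own bla promoter. An f1 phage origin and a residual lacZα fragment are also annotated as backbone elements. The catalogue lists a total size of 7,262 bp, whereas the sequenced record used for annotation is 6,565 nt; the record gives no explanation for this difference.

The expression cassette consists of the human cytomegalovirus immediate early enhancer and promoter, followed by three tandem FLAG tags with an enterokinase cleavage site. These lie directly upstream of the SLC35A1 coding sequence, which was inserted between HindIII and BamHI sites that remain intact, and transcripts are terminated by the human growth hormone polyadenylation signal. SLC35A1 is the Golgi CMP-sialic acid transporter, which moves CMP-sialic acid from the cytosol into the Golgi lumen, apparently as an antiporter exchanging it for free CMP. Downstream, an SV40 enhancer/early promoter precedes a neo (aminoglycoside phosphotransferase) coding sequence and a ble bleomycin-binding protein coding sequence. The neo gene could in principle allow drug selection in mammalian cells, although the stated purpose is transient expression. The FLAG tag permits detection or immunoprecipitation of the transporter, and the associated publication concerns substrate coordination and selectivity in the nucleotide sugar transporters SLC35A1 and SLC35A2.
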