Features (pLannotate 1.2.2; 13 found; start..end, strand, type, name):
      9..163     -  CDS            lacZα (fragment): LacZα fragment of β-galactosidase; lacZ fragment
    323..702     +  enhancer       CMV enhancer: human cytomegalovirus immediate early enhancer
    704..903     +  promoter       CMV promoter: human cytomegalovirus (CMV) immediate early promoter
    936..1001    +  CDS            3xFLAG: three tandem FLAG® epitope tags, followed by an enterokinase cleavage site
   1005..2015    +  CDS            SLC35A1: S35A1_HUMAN - Experimental evidence at protein level: Swiss-Prot protein existence level 1. Transports CMP-sialic acid from the cytosol into Golgi vesicles where glycosyltransferases function (PubMed:15576474). Efficient CMP-sialic acid uptake depends on the presence of free CMP inside the vesicles, suggesting the proteins functions as an antiporter. Binds both CMP-sialic acid and free CMP, but has higher affinity for free CMP (By similarity). From Homo sapiens (Human).
   2026..2648    +  polyA_signal   hGH poly(A) signal: human growth hormone polyadenylation signal
   2690..2987    +  promoter       SV40 promoter: SV40 enhancer and early promoter
   3041..3832    +  CDS            neo: KKA2_KLEPN - Also known as kan, nptII. Experimental evidence at protein level: Swiss-Prot protein existence level 1. Resistance to kanamycin, neomycin, paromomycin, ribostamycin, butirosin and gentamicin B. From Klebsiella pneumoniae.
   3856..4233    +  CDS            ble: BLE_KLEPN - Experimental evidence at protein level: Swiss-Prot protein existence level 1. Binding protein with a strong affinity to the bleomycin family of antibiotics. Binds to CL990; an antimitotic-antibiotic compound. From Klebsiella pneumoniae.
   4364..4952    -  rep_origin     ori: high-copy-number ColE1/pMB1/pBR322/pUC origin of replication
   5123..5983    -  CDS            AmpR: β-lactamase; bla; confers resistance to ampicillin, carbenicillin, and related antibiotics
   5984..6088    -  promoter       AmpR promoter: bla
   6115..6543    +  rep_origin     f1 ori (sequence partly withheld): f1 bacteriophage origin of replication; arrow indicates direction of (+) strand synthesis
>Addgene plasmid #186282 | pCMV-3×FLAG-SLC35A1 | addgene full sequence | sequence record 365737 | Addgene NGS Result
AATTTCCATTCGCCATTCAGGCTGCGCAACTGTTGGGAAGGGCGATCGGTGCGGGCCTCTTCGCTATTAC
GCCAGCTGGCGAAAGGGGGATGTGCTGCAAGGCGATTAAGTTGGGTAACGCCAGGGTTTTCCCAGTCACG
ACGTTGTAAAACGACGGCCAGTGCCAAGCTGATCTATACATTGAATCAATATTGGCAATTAGCCATATTA
GTCATTGGTTATATAGCATAAATCAATATTGGCTATTGGCCATTGCATACGTTGTATCTATATCATAATA
TGTACATTTATATTGGCTCATGTCCAATATGACCGCCATGTTGACATTGATTATTGACTAGTTATTAATA
GTAATCAATTACGGGGTCATTAGTTCATAGCCCATATATGGAGTTCCGCGTTACATAACTTACGGTAAAT
GGCCCGCCTGGCTGACCGCCCAACGACCCCCGCCCATTGACGTCAATAATGACGTATGTTCCCATAGTAA
CGCCAATAGGGACTTTCCATTGACGTCAATGGGTGGAGTATTTACGGTAAACTGCCCACTTGGCAGTACA
TCAAGTGTATCATATGCCAAGTCCGCCCCCTATTGACGTCAATGACGGTAAATGGCCCGCCTGGCATTAT
GCCCAGTACATGACCTTACGGGACTTTCCTACTTGGCAGTACATCTACGTATTAGTCATCGCTATTACCA
TGGTGATGCGGTTTTGGCAGTACACCAATGGGCGTGGATAGCGGTTTGACTCACGGGGATTTCCAAGTCT
CCACCCCATTGACGTCAATGGGAGTTTGTTTTGGCACCAAAATCAACGGGACTTTCCAAAATGTCGTAAT
AACCCCGCCCCGTTGACGCAAATGGGCGGTAGGCGTGTACGGTGGGAGGTCTATATAAGCAGAGCTCGTT
TAGTGAACCGTCAGAATTAACCATGGACTACAAAGACCATGACGGTGATTATAAAGATCATGACATCGAT
TACAAGGATGACGATGACAAGCTTATGGCTGCCCCGAGAGACAATGTCACTTTATTATTCAAGTTATACT
GCTTGGCAGTGATGACCCTGATGGCTGCAGTCTATACCATAGCTTTAAGATACACAAGGACATCAGACAA
AGAACTCTACTTTTCAACCACAGCCGTGTGTATCACAGAAGTTATAAAGTTATTGCTAAGTGTGGGAATT
TTAGCTAAAGAAACTGGTAGTCTGGGTAGATTCAAAGCATCTTTAAGAGAAAATGTCTTGGGGAGCCCCA
AGGAACTGTTGAAGTTAAGTGTGCCATCGTTAGTGTATGCTGTTCAGAACAACATGGCTTTCCTAGCTCT
TAGCAATCTGGATGCAGCAGTGTACCAGGTGACCTACCAGTTGAAGATTCCGTGTACTGCTTTATGCACT
GTTTTAATGTTAAACCGGACACTCAGCAAATTACAGTGGGTTTCAGTTTTTATGCTGTGTGCTGGAGTTA
CGCTTGTACAGTGGAAACCAGCCCAAGCTACAAAAGTGGTGGTGGAACAAAATCCATTATTAGGGTTTGG
CGCTATAGCTATTGCTGTATTGTGCTCAGGATTTGCAGGAGTATATTTTGAAAAAGTTTTAAAGAGTTCA
GATACTTCTCTTTGGGTGAGAAACATTCAAATGTATCTATCAGGGATTATTGTGACATTAGCTGGCGTCT
ACTTGTCAGATGGAGCTGAAATTAAAGAAAAAGGATTTTTCTATGGTTACACATATTATGTCTGGTTTGT
CATCTTTCTTGCAAGTGTTGGTGGCCTCTACACTTCTGTTGTGGTTAAGTACACAGACAACATCATGAAA
GGCTTTTCTGCAGCAGCGGCCATTGTCCTTTCCACCATTGCTTCAGTAATGCTGTTTGGATTACAGATAA
CACTCACCTTTGCCCTGGGTACTCTTCTTGTATGTGTTTCCATATATCTCTATGGATTACCCAGACAAGA
CACTACATCCATCCAACAAGGAGAAACAGCTTCAAAGGAGAGAGTTATTGGTGTGTGAGGATCCCGGGTG
GCATCCCTGTGACCCCTCCCCAGTGCCTCTCCTGGCCCTGGAAGTTGCCACTCCAGTGCCCACCAGCCTT
GTCCTAATAAAATTAAGTTGCATCATTTTGTCTGACTAGGTGTCCTTCTATAATATTATGGGGTGGAGGG
GGGTGGTATGGAGCAAGGGGCAAGTTGGGAAGACAACCTGTAGGGCCTGCGGGGTCTATTGGGAACCAAG
CTGGAGTGCAGTGGCACAATCTTGGCTCACTGCAATCTCCGCCTCCTGGGTTCAAGCGATTCTCCTGCCT
CAGCCTCCCGAGTTGTTGGGATTCCAGGCATGCATGACCAGGCTCAGCTAATTTTTGTTTTTTTGGTAGA
GACGGGGTTTCACCATATTGGCCAGGCTGGTCTCCAACTCCTAATCTCAGGTGATCTACCCACCTTGGCC
TCCCAAATTGCTGGGATTACAGGCGTGAACCACTGCTCCCTTCCCTGTCCTTCTGATTTTAAAATAACTA
TACCAGCAGGAGGACGTCCAGACACAGCATAGGCTACCTGGCCATGCCCAACCGGTGGGACATTTGAGTT
GCTTGCTTGGCACTGTCCTCTCATGCGTTGGGTCCACTCAGTAGATGCCTGTTGAATTGGGTACGCGGCC
AGCTTGGCTGTGGAATGTGTGTCAGTTAGGGTGTGGAAAGTCCCCAGGCTCCCCAGCAGGCAGAAGTATG
CAAAGCATGCATCTCAATTAGTCAGCAACCAGGTGTGGAAAGTCCCCAGGCTCCCCAGCAGGCAGAAGTA
TGCAAAGCATGCATCTCAATTAGTCAGCAACCATAGTCCCGCCCCTAACTCCGCCCATCCCGCCCCTAAC
TCCGCCCAGTTCCGCCCATTCTCCGCCCCATGGCTGACTAATTTTTTTTATTTATGCAGAGGCCGAGGCC
GCCTCGGCCTCTGAGCTATTCCAGAAGTAGTGAGGAGGCTTTTTTGGAGGAATTGATCAGCTTGGGATCT
GATCAAGAGACAGGATGAGGATCGTTTCGCATGATTGAACAAGATGGATTGCACGCAGGTTCTCCGGCCG
CTTGGGTGGAGAGGCTATTCGGCTATGACTGGGCACAACAGACAATCGGCTGCTCTGATGCCGCCGTGTT
CCGGCTGTCAGCGCAGGGGCGCCCGGTTCTTTTTGTCAAGACCGACCTGTCCGGTGCCCTGAATGAACTG
CAGGACGAGGCAGCGCGGCTATCGTGGCTGGCCACGACGGGCGTTCCTTGCGCAGCTGTGCTCGACGTTG
TCACTGAAGCGGGAAGGGACTGGCTGCTATTGGGCGAAGTGCCGGGGCAGGATCTCCTGTCATCTCACCT
TGCTCCTGCCGAGAAAGTATCCATCATGGCTGATGCAATGCGGCGGCTGCATACGCTTGATCCGGCTACC
TGCCCATTCGACCACCAAGCGAAACATCGCATCGAGCGAGCACGTACTCGGATGGAAGCCGGTCTTGTCG
ATCAGGATGATCTGGACGAAGAGCATCAGGGGCTCGCGCCAGCCGAACTGTTCGCCAGGCTCAAGGCGCG
CATGCCCGACGGCGAGGATCTCGTCGTGACCCATGGCGATGCCTGCTTGCCGAATATCATGGTGGAAAAT
GGCCGCTTTTCTGGATTCATCGACTGTGGCCGGCTGGGTGTGGCGGACCGCTATCAGGACATAGCGTTGG
CTACCCGTGATATTGCTGAAGAGCTTGGCGGCGAATGGGCTGACCGCTTCCTCGTGCTTTACGGTATCGC
CGCTCCCGATTCGCAGCGCATCGCCTTCTATCGCCTTCTTGACGAGTTCTTCTGAGCGGGACTCTGGGGT
TCGAAATGACCGACCAAGCGACGCCCAACCTGCCATCACGAGATTTCGATTCCACCGCCGCCTTCTATGA
AAGGTTGGGCTTCGGAATCGTTTTCCGGGACGCCGGCTGGATGATCCTCCAGCGCGGGGATCTCATGCTG
GAGTTCTTCGCCCACCCCGGGCTCGATCCCCTCGCGAGTTGGTTCAGCTGCTGCCTGAGGCTGGACGACC
TCGCGGAGTTCTACCGGCAGTGCAAATCCGTCGGCATCCAGGAAACCAGCAGCGGCTATCCGCGCATCCA
TGCCCCCGAACTGCAGGAGTGGGGAGGCACGATGGCCGCTTTGGTCGACCCGGACGGGACGCTCCTGCGC
CTGATACAGAACGAATTGCTTGCAGGCATCTCATGAGTGTGTCTTCCCGTTTTCCGCCTGAGGTCACTGC
GTGGATGGAGCGCTGGCGCCTGCTGCGCGACGGCGAGCTGCTCACCACCCACTCGCCAAGCTGGAACCGT
AAAAAGGCCGCGTTGCTGGCGTTTTTCCATAGGCTCCGCCCCCCTGACGAGCATCACAAAAATCGACGCT
CAAGTCAGAGGTGGCGAAACCCGACAGGACTATAAAGATACCAGGCGTTTCCCCCTGGAAGCTCCCTCGT
GCGCTCTCCTGTTCCGACCCTGCCGCTTACCGGATACCTGTCCGCCTTTCTCCCTTCGGGAAGCGTGGCG
CTTTCTCATAGCTCACGCTGTAGGTATCTCAGTTCGGTGTAGGTCGTTCGCTCCAAGCTGGGCTGTGTGC
ACGAACCCCCCGTTCAGCCCGACCGCTGCGCCTTATCCGGTAACTATCGTCTTGAGTCCAACCCGGTAAG
ACACGACTTATCGCCACTGGCAGCAGCCACTGGTAACAGGATTAGCAGAGCGAGGTATGTAGGCGGTGCT
ACAGAGTTCTTGAAGTGGTGGCCTAACTACGGCTACACTAGAAGAACAGTATTTGGTATCTGCGCTCTGC
TGAAGCCAGTTACCTTCGGAAAAAGAGTTGGTAGCTCTTGATCCGGCAAACAAACCACCGCTGGTAGCGG
TGGTTTTTTTGTTTGCAAGCAGCAGATTACGCGCAGAAAAAAAGGATCTCAAGAAGATCCTTTGATCTTT
TCTACGGGGTCTGACGCTCAGTGGAACGAAAACTCACGTTAAGGGATTTTGGTCATGAGATTATCAAAAA
GGATCTTCACCTAGATCCTTTTAAATTAAAAATGAAGTTTTAAATCAATCTAAAGTATATATGAGTAAAC
TTGGTCTGACAGTTACCAATGCTTAATCAGTGAGGCACCTATCTCAGCGATCTGTCTATTTCGTTCATCC
ATAGTTGCCTGACTCCCCGTCGTGTAGATAACTACGATACGGGAGGGCTTACCATCTGGCCCCAGTGCTG
CAATGATACCGCGAGACCCACGCTCACCGGCTCCAGATTTATCAGCAATAAACCAGCCAGCCGGAAGGGC
CGAGCGCAGAAGTGGTCCTGCAACTTTATCCGCCTCCATCCAGTCTATTAATTGTTGCCGGGAAGCTAGA
GTAAGTAGTTCGCCAGTTAATAGTTTGCGCAACGTTGTTGCCATTGCTACAGGCATCGTGGTGTCACGCT
CGTCGTTTGGTATGGCTTCATTCAGCTCCGGTTCCCAACGATCAAGGCGAGTTACATGATCCCCCATGTT
GTGCAAAAAAGCGGTTAGCTCCTTCGGTCCTCCGATCGTTGTCAGAAGTAAGTTGGCCGCAGTGTTATCA
CTCATGGTTATGGCAGCACTGCATAATTCTCTTACTGTCATGCCATCCGTAAGATGCTTTTCTGTGACTG
GTGAGTACTCAACCAAGTCATTCTGAGAATAGTGTATGCGGCGACCGAGTTGCTCTTGCCCGGCGTCAAT
ACGGGATAATACCGCGCCACATAGCAGAACTTTAAAAGTGCTCATCATTGGAAAACGTTCTTCGGGGCGA
AAACTCTCAAGGATCTTACCGCTGTTGAGATCCAGTTCGATGTAACCCACTCGTGCACCCAACTGATCTT
CAGCATCTTTTACTTTCACCAGCGTTTCTGGGTGAGCAAAAACAGGAAGGCAAAATGCCGCAAAAAAGGG
AATAAGGGCGACACGGAAATGTTGAATACTCATACTCTTCCTTTTTCAATATTATTGAAGCATTTATCAG
GGTTATTGTCTCATGAGCGGATACATATTTGAATGTATTTAGAAAAATAAACAAATAGGGGTTCCGCGCA
CATTTCCCCGAAAAGTGCCACCTG
[124 nt withheld, positions 6115-6238]
C
[91 nt withheld, positions 6240-6330]
A
[49 nt withheld, positions 6332-6380]
CCTTTGACGTTGGAGTCCACGTTCTTT
[37 nt withheld, positions 6408-6444]
ACCCTATCTCGGTCTATTCTTTTGATTTATAAGGGATTTTGCCGATTTCGGCCTATTGGTTAAAAAATGA
GCTGATTTAACAAAAATTTAACGCGAATTTTAACAAAATATTAACGCTTAC
